>Addgene plasmid #215189 | Hv_HPT:pKST:Gus_introns | addgene full sequence | sequence record 468574 | Addgene NGS Result
GAGGGACACGAAGTGATCCGTTTAAACTATCAGTGTTTGACAGGATATATTGGCGGGTAAACCTAAGAGA
AAAGAGCGTTTATTAGAATAATCGGATATTTAAAAGGGCGTGAAAAGGTTTATCCGTTCGTCCATTTGTA
TGTGCCAGCCGCCTTTGCGACGCTCACCGGGCTGGTTGCCCTCGCCGCTGGGCTGGCGGCCGTCTATGGC
CCTGCAAACGCGCCAGAAACGCCGTCGAAGCCGTGTGCGAGACACCGCGGCCGCCGGCGTTGTGGATACC
TCGCGGAAAACTTGGCCCTCACTGACAGATGAGGGGCGGACGTTGACACTTGAGGGGCCGACTCACCCGG
CGCGGCGTTGACAGATGAGGGGCAGGCTCGATTTCGGCCGGCGACGTGGAGCTGGCCAGCCTCGCAAATC
GGCGAAAACGCCTGATTTTACGCGAGTTTCCCACAGATGATGTGGACAAGCCTGGGGATAAGTGCCCTGC
GGTATTGACACTTGAGGGGCGCGACTACTGACAGATGAGGGGCGCGATCCTTGACACTTGAGGGGCAGAG
TGCTGACAGATGAGGGGCGCACCTATTGACATTTGAGGGGCTGTCCACAGGCAGAAAATCCAGCATTTGC
AAGGGTTTCCGCCCGTTTTTCGGCCACCGCTAACCTGTCTTTTAACCTGCTTTTAAACCAATATTTATAA
ACCTTGTTTTTAACCAGGGCTGCGCCCTGTGCGCGTGACCGCGCACGCCGAAGGGGGGTGCCCCCCCTTC
TCGAACCCTCCCGGCCCGCTAACGCGGGCCTCCCATCCCCCCAGGGGCTGCGCCCCTCGGCCGCGAACGG
CCTCACCCCAAAAATGGCAGCGCTGGCCAATTCCCGAGGCACGAACCCAGTGGACATAAGCCTGTTCGGT
TCGTAAGCTGTAATGCAAGTAGCGTATGCGCTCACGCAACTGGTCCAGAACCTTGACCGAACGCAGCGGT
GGTAACGGCGCAGTGGCGGTTTTCATGGCTTGTTATGACTGTTTTTTTGGGGTACAGTCTATGCCTCGGG
CATCCAAGCAGCAAGCGCGTTACGCCGTGGGTCGATGTTTGATGTTATGGAGCAGCAACGATGTTACGCA
GCAGGGCAGTCGCCCTAAAACAAAGTTAAACATCATGGGGGAAGCGGTGATCGCCGAAGTATCGACTCAA
CTATCAGAGGTAGTTGGCGTCATCGAGCGCCATCTCGAACCGACGTTGCTGGCCGTACATTTGTACGGCT
CCGCAGTGGATGGCGGCCTGAAGCCACACAGCGATATTGATTTGCTGGTTACGGTGACCGTAAGGCTTGA
TGAAACAACGCGGCGAGCTTTGATCAACGACCTTTTGGAAACTTCGGCTTCCCCTGGAGAGAGCGAGATT
CTCCGCGCTGTAGAAGTCACCATTGTTGTGCACGACGACATCATTCCGTGGCGTTATCCAGCTAAGCGCG
AACTGCAATTTGGAGAATGGCAGCGCAATGACATTCTTGCAGGTATCTTCGAGCCAGCCACGATCGACAT
TGATCTGGCTATCTTGCTGACAAAAGCAAGAGAACATAGCGTTGCCTTGGTAGGTCCAGCGGCGGAGGAA
CTCTTTGATCCGGTTCCTGAACAGGATCTATTTGAGGCGCTAAATGAAACCTTAACGCTATGGAACTCGC
CGCCCGACTGGGCTGGCGATGAGCGAAATGTAGTGCTTACGTTGTCCCGCATTTGGTACAGCGCAGTAAC
CGGCAAAATCGCGCCGAAGGATGTCGCTGCCGACTGGGCAATGGAGCGCCTGCCGGCCCAGTATCAGCCC
GTCATACTTGAAGCTAGACAGGCTTATCTTGGACAAGAAGAAGATCGCTTGGCCTCGCGCGCAGATCAGT
TGGAAGAATTTGTCCATTACGTGAAAGGCGAGATCACCAAGGTAGTCGGCAAATAATGTCTAGCTAGAAA
TTCGTTCAAGCCGACGCCGCTTCGCGGCGCGGCTTAACTCAAGCGTTAGATGCACTAAGCACATAATTGC
TCACAGCCAAACTATCAGGTCAAGTCTGCTTTTATTATTTTTAAGCGTGCATAATAAGCCCTACACAAAT
TGGGAGATATATCATGCTGTCAGACCAAGTTTACTCATATATACTTTAGATTGATTTAAAACTTCATTTT
TAATTTAAAAGGATCTAGGTGAAGATCCTTTTTGATAATCTCATGACCAAAATCCCTTAACGTGAGTTTT
CGTTCCACTGAGCGTCAGACCCCGTAGAAAAGATCAAAGGATCTTCTTGAGATCCTTTTTTTCTGCGCGT
AATCTGCTGCTTGCAAACAAAAAAACCACCGCTACCAGCGGTGGTTTGTTTGCCGGATCAAGAGCTACCA
ACTCTTTTTCCGAAGGTAACTGGCTTCAGCAGAGCGCAGATACCAAATACTGTTCTTCTAGTGTAGCCGT
AGTTAGGCCACCACTTCAAGAACTCTGTAGCACCGCCTACATACCTCGCTCTGCTAATCCTGTTACCAGT
GGCTGCTGCCAGTGGCGATAAGTCGTGTCTTACCGGGTTGGACTCAAGACGATAGTTACCGGATAAGGCG
CAGCGGTCGGGCTGAACGGGGGGTTCGTGCACACAGCCCAGCTTGGAGCGAACGACCTACACCGAACTGA
GATACCTACAGCGTGAGCTATGAGAAAGCGCCACGCTTCCCGAAGGGAGAAAGGCGGACAGGTATCCGGT
AAGCGGCAGGGTCGGAACAGGAGAGCGCACGAGGGAGCTTCCAGGGGGAAACGCCTGGTATCTTTATAGT
CCTGTCGGGTTTCGCCACCTCTGACTTGAGCGTCGATTTTTGTGATGCTCGTCAGGGGGGCGGAGCCTAT
GGAAAAACGCCAGCAACGCGGCCTTTTTACGGTTCCTGGCAGATCCTAGATGTGGCGCAACGATGCCGGC
GACAAGCAGGAGCGCACCGACTTCTTCCGCATCAAGTGTTTTGGCTCTCAGGCCGAGGCCCACGGCAAGT
ATTTGGGCAAGGGGTCGCTGGTATTCGTGCAGGGCAAGATTCGGAATACCAAGTACGAGAAGGACGGCCA
GACGGTCTACGGGACCGACTTCATTGCCGATAAGGTGGATTATCTGGACACCAAGGCACCAGGCGGGTCA
AATCAGGAATAAGGGCACATTGCCCCGGCGTGAGTCGGGGCAATCCCGCAAGGAGGGTGAATGAATCGGA
CGTTTGACCGGAAGGCATACAGGCAAGAACTGATCGACGCGGGGTTTTCCGCCGAGGATGCCGAAACCAT
CGCAAGCCGCACCGTCATGCGTGCGCCCCGCGAAACCTTCCAGTCCGTCGGCTCGATGGTCCAGCAAGCT
ACGGCCAAGATCGAGCGCGACAGCGTGCAACTGGCTCCCCCTGCCCTGCCCGCGCCATCGGCCGCCGTGG
AGCGTTCGCGTCGTCTTGAACAGGAGGCGGCAGGTTTGGCGAAGTCGATGACCATCGACACGCGAGGAAC
TATGACGACCAAGAAGCGAAAAACCGCCGGCGAGGACCTGGCAAAACAGGTCAGCGAGGCCAAGCAGGCC
GCGTTGCTGAAACACACGAAGCAGCAGATCAAGGAAATGCAGCTTTCCTTGTTCGATATTGCGCCGTGGC
CGGACACGATGCGAGCGATGCCAAACGACACGGCCCGCTCTGCCCTGTTCACCACGCGCAACAAGAAAAT
CCCGCGCGAGGCGCTGCAAAACAAGGTCATTTTCCACGTCAACAAGGACGTGAAGATCACCTACACCGGC
GTCGAGCTGCGGGCCGACGATGACGAACTGGTGTGGCAGCAGGTGTTGGAGTACGCGAAGCGCACCCCTA
TCGGCGAGCCGATCACCTTCACGTTCTACGAGCTTTGCCAGGACCTGGGCTGGTCGATCAATGGCCGGTA
TTACACGAAGGCCGAGGAATGCCTGTCGCGCCTACAGGCGACGGCGATGGGCTTCACGTCCGACCGCGTT
GGGCACCTGGAATCGGTGTCGCTGCTGCACCGCTTCCGCGTCCTGGACCGTGGCAAGAAAACGTCCCGTT
GCCAGGTCCTGATCGACGAGGAAATCGTCGTGCTGTTTGCTGGCGACCACTACACGAAATTCATATGGGA
GAAGTACCGCAAGCTGTCGCCGACGGCCCGACGGATGTTCGACTATTTCAGCTCGCACCGGGAGCCGTAC
CCGCTCAAGCTGGAAACCTTCCGCCTCATGTGCGGATCGGATTCCACCCGCGTGAAGAAGTGGCGCGAGC
AGGTCGGCGAAGCCTGCGAAGAGTTGCGAGGCAGCGGCCTGGTGGAACACGCCTGGGTCAATGATGACCT
GGTGCATTGCAAACGCTAGGGCCTTGTGGGGTCAGTTCCGGCTGGGGGTTCAGCAGCCCCTGCTCGGATC
TGTTGGACCGGACAGTAGTCATGGTTGATGGGCTGCCTGTATCGAGTGGTGATTTTGTGCCGAGCTGCCG
GTCGGGGAGCTGTTGGCTGGCTGGTGGCAGGATATATTGTGGTGTAAACAAATTGACGCTTAGACAACTT
AATAACACATTGCGGACGTTTTTAATGTACTGGGGTTGAACACTCTGTGGGTCTCATGCCGAATTCGGAT
CCGGAGGAATTCCAATCCCACAAAAATCTGAGCTTAACAGCACAGTTGCTCCTCTCAGAGCAGAATCGGG
TATTCAACACCCTCATATCAACTACTACGTTGTGTATAACGGTCCACATGCCGGTATATACGATGACTGG
GGTTGTACAAAGGCGGCAACAAACGGCGTTCCCGGAGTTGCACACAAGAAATTTGCCACTATTACAGAGG
CAAGAGCAGCAGCTGACGCGTACACAACAAGTCAGCAAACAGACAGGTTGAACTTCATCCCCAAAGGAGA
AGCTCAACTCAAGCCCAAGAGCTTTGCTAAGGCCCTAACAAGCCCACCAAAGCAAAAAGCCCACTGGCTC
ACGCTAGGAACCAAAAGGCCCAGCAGTGATCCAGCCCCAAAAGAGATCTCCTTTGCCCCGGAGATTACAA
TGGACGATTTCCTCTATCTTTACGATCTAGGAAGGAAGTTCGAAGGTGAAGGTGACGACACTATGTTCAC
CACTGATAATGAGAAGGTTAGCCTCTTCAATTTCAGAAAGAATGCTGACCCACAGATGGTTAGAGAGGCC
TACGCAGCAAGTCTCATCAAGACGATCTACCCGAGTAACAATCTCCAGGAGATCAAATACCTTCCCAAGA
AGGTTAAAGATGCAGTCAAAAGATTCAGGACTAATTGCATCAAGAACACAGAGAAAGACATATTTCTCAA
GATCAGAAGTACTATTCCAGTATGGACGATTCAAGGCTTGCTTCATAAACCAAGGCAAGTAATAGAGATT
GGAGTCTCTAAAAAGGTAGTTCCTACTGAATCTAAGGCCATGCATGGAGTCTAAGATTCAAATCGAGGAT
CTAACAGAACTCGCCGTCAAGACTGGCGAACAGTTCATACAGAGTCTTTTACGACTCAATGACAAGAAGA
AAATCTTCGTCAACATGGTGGAGCACGACACTCTGGTCTACTCCAAAAATGTCAAAGATACAGTCTCAGA
AGATCAAAGGGCTATTGAGACTTTTCAACAAAGGATAATTTCGGGAAACCTCCTCGGATTCCATTGCCCA
GCTATCTGTCACTTCATCGAAAGGACAGTAGAAAAGGAAGGTGGCTCCTACAAATGCCATCATTGCGATA
AAGGAAAGGCTATCATTCAAGATCTCTCTGCCGACAGTGGTCCCAAAGATGGACCCCCACCCACGAGGAG
CATCGTGGAAAAAGAAGAGGTTCCAACCACGTCTACAAAGCAAGTGGATTGATGTGACATCTCCACTGAC
GTAAGGGATGACGCACAATCCCACTATCCTTCGCAAGACCCTTCCTCTATATAAGGAAGTTCATTTCATT
TGGAGAGGACACGCTCGAGTATAAGAGCTCATTTTTACAACAATTACCAACAACAACAAACAACAAACAA
CATTACAATTACATTTACAATTATCGATACAATGAAAAAGCCTGAACTCACCGCGACGTCTGTCGAGAAG
TTTCTGATCGAAAAGTTCGACAGCGTCTCCGACCTGATGCAGCTCTCGGAGGGCGAAGAATCTCGTGCTT
TCAGCTTCGATGTAGGAGGGCGTGGATATGTCCTGCGGGTAAATAGCTGCGCCGATGGTTTCTACAAAGA
TCGTTATGTTTATCGGCACTTTGCATCGGCCGCGCTCCCGATTCCGGAAGTGCTTGACATTGGGGAATTC
AGCGAGAGCCTGACCTATTGCATCTCCCGCCGTGCACAGGGTGTCACGTTGCAAGACCTGCCTGAAACCG
AACTGCCCGCTGTTCTGCAGGTAAATTTCTAGTTTTTCTCCTTCATTTTCTTGGTTAGGACCCTTTTCTC
TTTTTATTTTTTTGAGCTTTGATCTTTCTTTAAACTGATCTATTTTTTAATTGATTGGTTATGGTGTAAA
TATTACATAGCTTTAACTGATAATCTGATTACTTTATTTCGTGTGTCTATGATGATGATGATAACTGCAG
CCGGTCGCGGAGGCCATGGATGCGATCGCTGCGGCCGATCTTAGCCAGACGAGCGGGTTCGGCCCATTCG
GACCGCAAGGAATCGGTCAATACACTACATGGCGTGATTTCATATGCGCGATTGCTGATCCCCATGTGTA
TCACTGGCAAACTGTGATGGACGACACCGTCAGTGCGTCCGTCGCGCAGGCTCTCGATGAGCTGATGCTT
TGGGCCGAGGACTGCCCCGAAGTCCGGCACCTCGTGCACGCGGATTTCGGCTCCAACAATGTCCTGACGG
ACAATGGCCGCATAACAGCGGTCATTGACTGGAGCGAGGCGATGTTCGGGGATTCCCAATACGAGGTCGC
CAACATCTTCTTCTGGAGGCCGTGGTTGGCTTGTATGGAGCAGCAGACGCGCTACTTCGAGCGGAGGCAT
CCGGAGCTTGCAGGATCGCCGCGGCTCCGGGCGTATATGCTCCGCATTGGTCTTGACCAACTCTATCAGA
GCTTGGTTGACGGCAATTTCGATGATGCAGCTTGGGCGCAGGGTCGATGCGACGCAATCGTCCGATCCGG
AGCCGGGACTGTCGGGCGTACACAAATCGCCCGCAGAAGCGCGGCCGTCTGGACCGATGGCTGTGTAGAA
GTACTCGCCGATAGTGGAAACCGACGCCCCAGCACTCGTCCGAGGGCAAAGGAATAGGCTTCTCTAGCTA
GAGTCGATCGACAAGCTCGAGTTTCTCCATAATAATGTGTGAGTAGTTCCCAGATAAGGGAATTAGGGTT
CCTATAGGGTTTCGCTCATGTGTTGAGCATATAAGAAACCCTTAGTATGTATTTGTATTTGTAAAATACT
TCTATCAATAAAATTTCTAATTCCTAAAACCAAAATCCAGTACTAAAATCCAGATCGCTGCAAGAATTCA
AGCTTGGAGCCCAAATCCTATTTGGGATTTGTTGGTCAATTCTAGAAAATGAAATGAAAAACACCTATCT
GTTTTTTCACTCAAATTCCATCCTTGCAATAAAATGCTTATTCTTAAAATTTCTATCTTGGTGGAGATCC
CACCACCATTACCATTTTCCCCAAAAATCTTACAACATTATTTCCATTTTCTTTCTCTTAATTCTCTCAA
CAAATTCCCCTTGCACCTGAATTATTATCAAAGAAAATCATGTTTGCCACTTCAACAACTTTATAACTCA
TATCTCGCCTCGTTTGTTGTTTATTGTGTTTCAATATTGCTATGTTTTCTTCTATTTTGTACTTGCATTT
GCTCACTCGAGCTTTTGGTAACAATCTCTCTACTTCTACTAGATCTGCGTACAGTCTACCTTCTCCAGAC
CCCACTTGTGGGAAGATACTATAGAAGTAGGCAAGTAGCAATGTCACGTTCTTAAAGCTAAATGCTTTTT
CAAAAGAATCACAATAAAGAAACACTTGACCCGTGTATCACCCCAACTACTTCTTCATCTACATCCTCTA
TATATAAACACGCTAAAAATAACTAGTTAGTATTTTTAAATATTACACATTGCCTTTCCAAGAAACTCGA
AAAAAAAAAAAAAAAAAAAAAAACCACATCAACAAAAAAGAAGCAGCAATATATAATAAATGGGTCAGTC
CCTTATGTTACGTCCTGTAGAAACCCCAACCCGTGAAATCAAAAAACTCGACGGCCTGTGGGCATTCAGT
CTGGATCGCGAAAACTGTGGAATTGATCAGCGTTGGTGGGAAAGCGCGTTACAAGAAAGCCGGGCAATTG
CTGTGCCAGGCAGTTTTAACGATCAGTTCGCCGATGCAGATATTCGTAATTATGCGGGCAACGTCTGGTA
TCAGCGCGAAGTCTTTATACCGAAAGGTAAGTCTTACTCTCTCTTTTTTGGTCTGTATTTTTAATTTTTT
GAAGTATACTATTTGTACTGACGCTAATAATCTTTTTTCAGGTTGGGCAGGCCAGCGTATCGTGCTGCGT
TTCGATGCGGTCACTCATTACGGCAAAGTGTGGGTCAATAATCAGGAAGTGATGGAGCATCAGGGCGGCT
ATACGCCATTTGAAGCCGATGTCACGCCGTATGTTATTGCCGGGAAAAGTGTACGTATCACCGTTTGTGT
GAACAACGAACTGAACTGGCAGACTATCCCGCCGGGAATGGTGATTACCGACGAAAACGGCAAGAAAAAG
CAGTCTTACTTCCATGATTTCTTTAACTATGCCGGAATCCATCGCAGCGTAATGCTCTACACCACGCCGA
ACACCTGGGTGGACGATATCACCGTGGTGACGCATGTCGCGCAAGACTGTAACCACGCGTCTGTTGACTG
GCAGGTACTTCATGCTTCAACGTGTAACTTAAGAGATACTGTGTGAAATTTTATATTTCCATACATTTGC
TTGACCTTTGCTTTTTGTCAATTTTTTTCCCCTTACAGGTGGTGGCCAATGGTGATGTCAGCGTTGAACT
GCGTGATGCGGATCAACAGGTGGTTGCAACTGGACAAGGCACTAGCGGGACTTTGCAAGTGGTGAATCCG
CACCTCTGGCAACCGGGTGAAGGTTATCTCTATGAACTGTGCGTCACAGCCAAAAGCCAGACAGAGTGTG
ATATCTACCCGCTTCGCGTCGGCATCCGGTCAGTGGCAGTGAAGGGCGAACAGTTCCTGATTAACCACAA
ACCGTTCTACTTTACTGGCTTTGGTCGTCATGAAGATGCGGACTTGCGTGGCAAAGGATTCGATAACGTG
CTGATGGTGCACGACCACGCATTAATGGACTGGATTGGGGCCAACTCCTACCGTACCTCGCATTACCCTT
ACGCTGAAGAGATGCTCGACTGGGCAGATGAACATGGCATCGTGGTGATTGATGAAACTGCTGCTGTCGG
CTTTAACCTCTCTTTAGGCATTGGTTTCGAAGCGGGCAACAAGCCGAAAGAACTGTACAGCGAAGAGGCA
GTCAACGGGGAAACTCAGCAAGCGCACTTACAGGCGATTAAAGAGCTGATAGCGCGTGACAAAAACCACC
CAAGCGTGGTGATGTGGAGTATTGCCAACGAACCGGATACCCGTCCGCAAGGTGCACGGGAATATTTCGC
GCCACTGGCGGAAGCAACGCGTAAACTCGACCCGACGCGTCCGATCACCTGCGTCAATGTAATGTTCTGC
GACGCTCACACCGATACCATCAGCGATCTCTTTGATGTGCTGTGCCTGAACCGTTATTACGGATGGTATG
TCCAAAGCGGCGATTTGGAAACGGCAGAGAAGGTACTGGAAAAAGAACTTCTGGCCTGGCAGGAGAAACT
GCATCAGCCGATTATCATCACCGAATACGGCGTGGATACGTTAGCCGGGCTGCACTCAATGTACACCGAC
ATGTGGAGTGAAGAGTATCAGTGTGCATGGCTGGATATGTATCACCGCGTCTTTGATCGCGTCAGCGCCG
TCGTCGGTGAACAGGTATGGAATTTCGCCGATTTTGCGACCTCGCAAGGCATATTGCGCGTTGGCGGTAA
CAAGAAAGGGATCTTCACTCGCGACCGCAAACCGAAGTCGGCGGCTTTTCTGCTGCAAAAACGCTGGACT
GGCATGAACTTCGGTGAAAAACCGCAGCAGGGAGGCAAACAATGAGCTTGTCAAGCAGATCGTTCAAACA
TTTGGCAATAAAGTTTCTTAAGATTGAATCCTGTTGCCGGTCTTGCGATGATTATCATATAATTTCTGTT
GAATTACGTTAAGCATGTAATAATTAACATGTAATGCATGACGTTATTTATGAGATGGGTTTTTATGATT
AGAGTCCCGCAATTATACATTTAATACGCGATAGAAAACAAAATATAGCGCGCAAACTAGGATAAATTAT
CGCGCGCGGTGTCATCTATGTTACTAGATCGACGCTACTAGAGGATGCACATGTGACC
Features (pLannotate 1.2.2; 20 found; start..end, strand, type, name):
     38..62      +  misc_feature   RB T-DNA repeat: right border repeat from nopaline C58 T-DNA
    159..790     +  rep_origin     oriV: incP origin of replication
    893..916     +  promoter       Pc promoter (fragment): intI1 (promoter lies within the coding sequence); class 1 integron promoter
   1092..1148    +  CDS            GmR (fragment): gentamycin acetyltransferase; aacC1; confers resistance to gentamycin
   1159..1946    +  CDS            SmR (fragment): aminoglycoside adenylyltransferase (Murphy, 1985); aadA; confers resistance to spectinomycin and streptomycin
   2287..2875    +  rep_origin     ori: high-copy-number ColE1/pMB1/pBR322/pUC origin of replication
   3211..4356    +  CDS            trfA: TRFA_ECOLX - Experimental evidence at protein level: Swiss-Prot protein existence level 1. Also involved in plasmid copy number control, promoting intermolecular coupling of protein bound iterons at oriV, which inhibits replication initiation. From Escherichia coli.
   4505..4529    +  misc_feature   LB T-DNA repeat: left border repeat from nopaline C58 T-DNA
   4626..5432    +  CDS            IBMP_CAMVB (fragment): Experimental evidence at protein level: Swiss-Prot protein existence level 1. Enhances the ribosomal termination-reinitiation event leading to the translation of major open reading frames on the polycistronic viral RNAs. From Cauliflower mosaic virus (strain Bari 1) (CaMV).
   5616..5961    +  promoter       CaMV 35S promoter: strong constitutive promoter from cauliflower mosaic virus
   5913..5959    +  promoter       minimal CaMV 35S promoter: minimal 35S promoter from cauliflower mosaic virus
   5990..6043    +  misc_feature   TMV Ω: translational enhancer from the tobacco mosaic virus 5'-leader sequence (Gallie et al., 1988)
   6052..6390    +  CDS            HygR (fragment): aminoglycoside phosphotransferase from E. coli; aph(4)-Ia; confers resistance to hygromycin
   6391..6580    +  intron         cat1 intron: castor bean catalase intron, modified
   6575..7267    +  CDS            HygR (fragment): aminoglycoside phosphotransferase from E. coli confers resistance to hygromycin
   7302..7476    +  polyA_signal   CaMV poly(A) signal: cauliflower mosaic virus polyadenylation signal
   8195..8428    +  CDS            GUS (fragment): β-glucuronidase; uidA (or gusA) from E. coli
   8510..8896    +  CDS            GUS (fragment): β-glucuronidase; uidA (or gusA) from E. coli
   8996..10195   +  CDS            GUS (fragment): β-glucuronidase; uidA (or gusA) from E. coli
  10208..10460   +  terminator     NOS terminator: nopaline synthase terminator and poly(A) signal
