[The description below was written by a language model from this plasmid's Addgene catalogue record and pLannotate feature annotations shown in this document.]
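Description:
Hv_HPT:pKST:Gus_introns is a 10.5 kb binary plant expression vector assembled by Golden Gate cloning in the pAGM8031 backbone, a MoClo-type acceptor used in plant synthetic biology. The backbone carries both a high-copy ColE1/pUC-type origin for propagation in E. coli and the broad-host-range incP oriV with its trfA replication initiator gene, an arrangement that normally permits maintenance in Agrobacterium. Bacterial selection is by spectinomycin through the aadA (SmR) gene. The small Pc promoter and gentamicin acetyltransferase fragments upstream of it appear to be remnants of the integron-derived resistance cassette. Nopaline-type left and right T-DNA border repeats flank the region intended for transfer into the plant genome.

Two transcription units are annotated within the T-DNA. The first is the plant selection cassette: a CaMV 35S promoter (preceded by additional CaMV sequence annotated as a fragment of a viral ORF) and the TMV Ω translational enhancer drive a hygromycin phosphotransferase coding sequence interrupted by the castor bean catalase intron, ending in the CaMV poly(A) signal. The intron restricts functional expression to plant cells rather than bacteria. The second is the reporter cassette: a β-glucuronidase (GUS) coding sequence detected as three fragments, consistent with the two introns implied by the plasmid name, followed by the NOS terminator. The roughly 700 bp unannotated gap upstream of GUS matches the catalogued 679 bp insert, the StKST1 promoter from an inwardly rectifying K+ channel gene, although the feature table does not label it. The construct is intended for evaluating guard-cell-specific promoter activity in barley through GUS reporter expression in hygromycin-selected transformants.
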