Addgene plasmid #215189: Hv_HPT:pKST:Gus_introns
Purpose: Evaluating guard cell specific promotors in Barley
Depositing lab: Penny Hundleby. Depositing organization: John Innes Centre. Publication: A Promoter Collection for Cell-Targeted Analysis Within the Stomatal Complex. Nguyen TH, Krasauskas J, Nguyen TB, Noureen A, Smedley M, Christie JM, Harwood W, Blatt MR, Hundleby P. Plant Direct. 2025 Feb 12;9(2):e70045. doi: 10.1002/pld3.70045. eCollection 2025 Feb. PubMed 39943924.
Backbone
  Vector backbone: pAGM8031
  Backbone manufacturer: Sylvestre Marillonnet
  Backbone size w/o insert (bp): 5201
  Total vector size (bp): 10488
  Vector type: Plant Expression, Synthetic Biology
  Selectable markers: Hygromycin
Growth in bacteria
  Bacterial resistance: Spectinomycin, 50 μg/mL
  Growth temperature: 37°C
  Growth strain: DH5alpha
  Copy number: High Copy
Gene/Insert
  Gene/Insert name: Inwardly rectifying K+ channel1
  Species: Synthetic
  Insert size (bp): 679
  GenBank ID: NM_001288546/ X79779
  Promoter: StKST1
  Cloning method: Golden Gate
  Sequencing primers: 5′ GTGGTGTAAACAAATTGACGC; 3′ GGATAAACCTTTTCACGCCC
Terms and licenses: Academic/Nonprofit Terms; Industry Terms: Not Available to Industry
How to cite: Hv_HPT:pKST:Gus_introns was a gift from Penny Hundleby (Addgene plasmid # 215189 ; http://n2t.net/addgene:215189 ; RRID:Addgene_215189)
